>Addgene plasmid #65806 | NG1301 pCI-TPI-4MS2-SMG5(short)-4H | depositor full sequence | sequence record 111917 | Full Sequence
TCAATATTGGCCATTAGCCATATTATTCATTGGTTATATAGCATAAATCAATATTGGCTATTGGCCATTG
CATACGTTGTATCTATATCATAATATGTACATTTATATTGGCTCATGTCCAATATGACCGCCATGTTGGC
ATTGATTATTGACTAGTTATTAATAGTAATCAATTACGGGGTCATTAGTTCATAGCCCATATATGGAGTT
CCGCGTTACATAACTTACGGTAAATGGCCCGCCTGGCTGACCGCCCAACGACCCCCGCCCATTGACGTCA
ATAATGACGTATGTTCCCATAGTAACGCCAATAGGGACTTTCCATTGACGTCAATGGGTGGAGTATTTAC
GGTAAACTGCCCACTTGGCAGTACATCAAGTGTATCATATGCCAAGTCCGCCCCCTATTGACGTCAATGA
CGGTAAATGGCCCGCCTGGCATTATGCCCAGTACATGACCTTACGGGACTTTCCTACTTGGCAGTACATC
TACGTATTAGTCATCGCTATTACCATGGTGATGCGGTTTTGGCAGTACACCAATGGGCGTGGATAGCGGT
TTGACTCACGGGGATTTCCAAGTCTCCACCCCATTGACGTCAATGGGAGTTTGTTTTGGCACCAAAATCA
ACGGGACTTTCCAAAATGTCGTAACAACTGCGATCGCCCGCCCCGTTGACGCAAATGGGCGGTAGGCGTG
TACGGTGGGAGGTCTATATAAGCAGAGCTCGTTTAGTGAACCGTCAGATCACTAGAAGCTTTATTGCGGT
AGTTTATCACAGTTAAATTGCTAACGCAGTCAGTGCTTCTGACACAACAGTCTCGAACTTAAGCTGCAGT
GACTCTCTTAAGGTAGCCTTGCAGAAGTTGGTCGTGAGGCACTGGGCAGGTAAGTATCAAGGTTACAAGA
CAGGTTTAAGGAGACCAATAGAAACTGGGCTTGTCGAGACAGAGAAGACTCTTGCGTTTCTGATAGGCAC
CTATTGGTCTTACTGACATCCACTTTGCCTTTCTCTCCACAGGTGTCCACTCCCAGTTCAATTACAGCTC
TTAAGGCTAGAGTACTTAATACGACTCACTATAGGCTAGCGCCTCGGCTCCAGCACCATGGCGCCCTCCA
GGAAGTTCTTCGTTGGGGGAAACTGGAAGATGAACGGGCGGAAGCAGAGTCTGGGGGAGCTCATCGGCAC
TCTGAACGCGGCCAAGGTGCCGGCCGACACCGGTAAGCCCTCGCCGAGGAGGGGTCTGGCCGGGCCGGGG
CCGGGGCCGGGGCAGGAGTGGCAGCGCCCTCTCCCGAGGCCCCGAGGCCCCGAGGCCGGTATCCGCGCGG
ACCTGATGCAGGGCTGTGGGACGAGGGCCGCTGGGGTCCGGGCAGGGGCCTCGCAGCCGCAGCCCCGTCG
GTGCGTCGAGGGGGCAGGGCGGAGCACATGATGCCCCTTGGACTATGGGGCAGGTAAGGACGTTTTCTTC
CCTTCGGCAACCTGAACGACTCCCGCCTTCCACGGAAGGGACCGAGCCCGTGCCAAACAGGCTGAGCGAT
TTGGGAGTGAGGAGCCATCCTACCGCTTTCCCCAACCTGGAAACAGCAAAGCGCAAGGCCTCTGAGTCAG
TTAGGTCTCTGCCACCCACGGGCAAAGGATGCTCTCCTCCATCCTCCTTCCTCCCTCCACCGAAATCGGA
GAGCCGCGGGCCTGATCCAAAGAGGCATCCCCTTCTCGTTCATTCCCCAGAGGCCTCAATACAAACCCCA
GGAGTTGGCCCCTCTCCTTTTGCTACAAATCCTTGCCTTGCAAAGGGGAGGTGAGGATGGGCTATTTTAG
AAGGGAAGCAGGGTTGCTCCCTGGAGAATGCTGAGTCTGTGAGGTGCCTATGCCGAGAATAGGTCGAGGA
AATTGGAGCCCCAGCTGTTAAAAGAGCAGAGGGCAGGGTGAGGGCCGTGGCCTCTCAGGGGTATCTGGAA
GGCTCTTCGAGTTGAGTGCAGACCCAGCCTGGGCTGGAAAATGGACAAAGGTCATCTTGCTGGGGTGAAA
AGGGGGAGAGCAGAACCAAGAAGAAGAGGGTGAGGGCTGGGGGGCTCCAGGGCACTGGTTAGGAATTGTG
GGGAATGAAGGCTTTCTTTAGTCTCATCCCCCTGTGGTACCATCTTGTCCTCAGAGGTGGTTTGTGCTCC
CCCTACTGCCTATATCGACTTCGCCCGGCAGAAGCTAGATCCCAAGATTGCTGTGGCTGCGCAGAACTGC
TACAAAGTGACTAATGGGGCTTTTACTGGGGAGATCAGGTGAGATCGAGGTGGAGAGGGGTGTGTGGGAC
CCTTCCCTCACTTTCCTCGTTGAGGGGAAAGCCACAGGGTGGGCTCCCTGCTGAACCTTGGCTTCATCTC
TTCCTTTAGCCCTGGCATGATCAAAGACTGCGGAGCCACGTGGGTGGTCCTGGGGCACTCAGAGAGAAGG
CATGTCTTTGGGGAGTCAGATGAGGTTAGTAGCCAAGAGAGAAGATAAGGGATGTCTTTTTCCAAGAAGG
ATGTCTCACCAAGTCTGTTTCTCAACAGCTGATTGGGCAGAAAGTGGCCCATGCTCTGGCAGAGGGACTC
GGAGTAATCGCCTGCATTGGGGAGAAGCTAGATGAAAGGGAAGCTGGCATCACTGAGAAGGTTGTTTTCG
AGCAGACAAAGGTCATCGCAGGTATCTCTGGAGAAAGGGACCTTTGAGCCTATCCAGGGCCACAGAGACT
CAGAGGGTAGGGTCAGGCCCTGGAGCCTGTCTTGGTCCCCATGCTGATCCAGAAAAGGAAAAAGGGGAGG
GGGAGTGACAATCTTTGCTTGGGGCCTATGACTTCTCCAGCCCCAAGGTAGATGCCACCTGGAAATCCCC
CAATGTCCACTAGGGGGCAGTAGGCCACCGTTCTTCGTACTCCGGAGAACCTGGCTGGAGAGCTCTTTCT
TGTTCACCCTTCCCTCCATCTGTATCTCTGCCCTGCAGATAACGTGAAGGACTGGAGCAAGGTCGTCCTG
GCCTATGAGCCTGTGTGGGCCATTGGTACTGGCAAGACTGCAACACCCCAACAGGTAACCGGGCCCAGGA
GCCCTGCCCTCATCCCAGCCTGCCTCAATAGGTTTGGACAGACACAGCCCACATGGGGCAACCCCTTATT
TCAAAGACACAGAGACCTTGAACCCAGAGACAGTGACTTGTCCAAGGGCATCCAGTCCAGGGCCTGGCTT
GGATCAGAGCCCTGGTACTCTGACTCAGTCAGAAACCACACTAAGTGTCCACTGGTGCCAGTGATTTTTC
CTCTTAGAGAGGCAGAAAAGGTCTTACTTAGGCCAGCTTCTTGTTCTAGGCCCAGGAAGTACACGAGAAG
CTCCGAGGATGGCTGAAGTCCAACGTCTCTGATGCGGTGGCTCAGAGCACCCGTATCATTTATGGAGGTG
AGTGGCTTTGGTTCCCGGCTGAGGTGGAGTGGGCTGAGGACTAGACTGAGCCCTCGGACATGGAGGTGGG
GATGGGGCAGACTCATCCCATTCTTGACCAAGCCCTTGTTCTGCTCCCTTCCCAGGCTCTGTGACTGGGG
CAACCTGCAAGGAGCTGGCCAGCCAGCCTGATGTGGATGGCTTCCTTGTGGGTGGTGCTTCCCTCAAGCC
CGAATTCGTGGACATCATCAATGCCAAACAATGAGCCCCATCCATCTTCCCTACCCTTCCTGCCAAGCCA
GGGACTCGAGTATTGCCTAGAAAGCACGAGCATCAGCCGTGCCTCCAGGTCGAATCTTCAAACGACGACG
ATCACGCGTCGCTGCAGTGCAGGAGTCGAGTATTGCCTAGAAAGCACGAGCATCAGCCGTGCCTCCAGGT
CGAATCTTCAAACGACGACGATCACGCGTCGCTGCAGTGCAGGAGTCGAGTTGGTTGATACTGACCCCCA
GGCCCTGCAGTGGGGCTGACTCCAGATCTCTCCTGCCCTCCCTGGCAGCCAGGACCAGCACCTGTAGTCA
CCCCACCACACGCAGACTCATGCACGCACACAGGAGGGAGGCCTAGCTGCTCAGAGGCTGCAGGGAGGGC
CCAGGAGCCGGCTGGGAGGGTGGGGTCCCTTTGTTGCCAAGACGTTAGGAAAGCGAGGAAAGTGCTTGGA
TTAGGAGAGTCTTGTGGGCCCCTGGCCAGCCTTCCTGCCTCAGCTCCCCTGCTGTCTCCAGGGGCAGGTG
GTAGGCATGGGTACCTGCATTTCACTGGAGTGGGTTCTTGGATCTCTGAGGGGAAGGAACAGCAAAAGAG
GCCCTTCTTCCTCACCCAAGATGCAGGGTGGTTGGGGCCAGGAGTTTGGACCCTCTAGGTCTTGGGGGAA
GAGCTGGGTAATACCTGGTGTCTGAGTGATTCTCTGCAGACCCTTCCCCTCCTCAAGGATCACCCATCCT
CCTTTCAGCCCCCTTTATGGGGACCAGGCAGCTCTGGAGCCAGCCACAGGGGCTGTTAGAGAAGCAAGGC
CTGGAGTGGCCTGCACCGAGTAGCAGGGTCAGGGTTCGTGTGCTCCTCCTCCTGCTGCAGGGGCTGCACA
TCCCATTGCCCCACTTCTGCTTTGTGTCTCCCTCTGTCTAGCTTCCAGGGCAGGGAGCAGGCCCCACCTA
GGGCTGCAGGCAGTCTGGCCTGTGCCAGCACGGTCTCCTGTGCCCACCAGCCCCACAGGTGCTGTGCTTT
GTGCTCTTGGCTGCTGTGCTGGGACAGAATGGGATGCCAGGAAGAGAAGAAAGGGGGTGCAGTCTGAGGC
CACCACCCCCCTTCCTATCTAAGGGAGGGCTGAAGACAAGGGGCCGGCATTCAGTGGGCAGCAGAAAGGA
GAGGCCCCTTGAAGCTGCTCAGTCAGAGGCCCCCGTCCCTCCTTTTGCCTTCCGCAGGACTGAAGACCTG
AAGGGGCTGGCTTTTGGAGTGTTGAGGTGAATATCTGTCGAGCACCCCACCAGTGCAGGCTGCCTATCAG
AAAGTGGTGGCTGGTGTGGCTAATGCCCTGGCCCACAAGTATCACTAAGCTCGCTTTCTTGCTGTCCAAT
TTGTCGAGCACCCCACCAGTGCAGGCTGCCTATCAGAAAGTGGTGGCTGGTGTGGCTAATGCCCTGGCCC
ACAAGTATCACTAAGCTCGCTTTCTTGCTGTCCAATTTGTCGAGCACCCCACCAGTGCAGGCTGCCTATC
AGAAAGTGGTGGCTGGTGTGGCTAATGCCCTGGCCCACAAGTATCACTAAGCTCGCTTTCTTGCTGTCCA
ATTTGTCGAGCACCCCACCAGTGCAGGCTGCCTATCAGAAAGTGGTGGCTGGTGTGGCTAATGCCCTGGC
CCACAAGTATCACTAAGCTCGCTTTCTTGCTGTCCAATTTGTCGACCCGGGCGGCCGCTTCCCTTTAGTG
AGGGTTAATGCTTCGAGCAGACATGATAAGATACATTGATGAGTTTGGACAAACCACAACTAGAATGCAG
TGAAAAAAATGCTTTATTTGTGAAATTTGTGATGCTATTGCTTTATTTGTAACCATTATAAGCTGCAATA
AACAAGTTAACAACAACAATTGCATTCATTTTATGTTTCAGGTTCAGGGGGAGATGTGGGAGGTTTTTTA
AAGCAAGTAAAACCTCTACAAATGTGGTAAAATCCGATAAGGATCGATCCGGGCTGGCGTAATAGCGAAG
AGGCCCGCACCGATCGCCCTTCCCAACAGTTGCGCAGCCTGAATGGCGAATGG
[124 nt withheld, positions 5724-5847]
C
[91 nt withheld, positions 5849-5939]
A
[49 nt withheld, positions 5941-5989]
CCTTTGACGTTGGAGTCCACGTTCTTT
[37 nt withheld, positions 6017-6053]
ACCCTATCTCGGTCTATTCTTTTGATTTATAAGGGATTTTGCCGATTTCGGCCTATTGGTTAAAAAATGA
GCTGATTTAACAAAAATTTAACGCGAATTTTAACAAAATATTAACGCTTACAATTTCCTGATGCGGTATT
TTCTCCTTACGCATCTGTGCGGTATTTCACACCGCATACGCGGATCTGCGCAGCACCATGGCCTGAAATA
ACCTCTGAAAGAGGAACTTGGTTAGGTACCTTCTGAGGCGGAAAGAACCAGCTGTGGAATGTGTGTCAGT
TAGGGTGTGGAAAGTCCCCAGGCTCCCCAGCAGGCAGAAGTATGCAAAGCATGCATCTCAATTAGTCAGC
AACCAGGTGTGGAAAGTCCCCAGGCTCCCCAGCAGGCAGAAGTATGCAAAGCATGCATCTCAATTAGTCA
GCAACCATAGTCCCGCCCCTAACTCCGCCCATCCCGCCCCTAACTCCGCCCAGTTCCGCCCATTCTCCGC
CCCATGGCTGACTAATTTTTTTTATTTATGCAGAGGCCGAGGCCGCCTCGGCCTCTGAGCTATTCCAGAA
GTAGTGAGGAGGCTTTTTTGGAGGCCTAGGCTTTTGCAAAAAGCTTGATTCTTCTGACACAACAGTCTCG
AACTTAAGGCTAGAGCCACCATGATTGAACAAGATGGATTGCACGCAGGTTCTCCGGCCGCTTGGGTGGA
GAGGCTATTCGGCTATGACTGGGCACAACAGACAATCGGCTGCTCTGATGCCGCCGTGTTCCGGCTGTCA
GCGCAGGGGCGCCCGGTTCTTTTTGTCAAGACCGACCTGTCCGGTGCCCTGAATGAACTGCAGGACGAGG
CAGCGCGGCTATCGTGGCTGGCCACGACGGGCGTTCCTTGCGCAGCTGTGCTCGACGTTGTCACTGAAGC
GGGAAGGGACTGGCTGCTATTGGGCGAAGTGCCGGGGCAGGATCTCCTGTCATCTCACCTTGCTCCTGCC
GAGAAAGTATCCATCATGGCTGATGCAATGCGGCGGCTGCATACGCTTGATCCGGCTACCTGCCCATTCG
ACCACCAAGCGAAACATCGCATCGAGCGAGCACGTACTCGGATGGAAGCCGGTCTTGTCGATCAGGATGA
TCTGGACGAAGAGCATCAGGGGCTCGCGCCAGCCGAACTGTTCGCCAGGCTCAAGGCGCGCATGCCCGAC
GGCGAGGATCTCGTCGTGACCCATGGCGATGCCTGCTTGCCGAATATCATGGTGGAAAATGGCCGCTTTT
CTGGATTCATCGACTGTGGCCGGCTGGGTGTGGCGGACCGCTATCAGGACATAGCGTTGGCTACCCGTGA
TATTGCTGAAGAGCTTGGCGGCGAATGGGCTGACCGCTTCCTCGTGCTTTACGGTATCGCCGCTCCCGAT
TCGCAGCGCATCGCCTTCTATCGCCTTCTTGACGAGTTCTTCTGAGCGGGACTCTGGGGTTCGAAATGAC
CGACCAAGCGACGCCCAACCTGCCATCACGATGGCCGCAATAAAATATCTTTATTTTCATTACATCTGTG
TGTTGGTTTTTTGTGTGAATCGATAGCGATAAGGATCCGCGTATGGTGCACTCTCAGTACAATCTGCTCT
GATGCCGCATAGTTAAGCCAGCCCCGACACCCGCCAACACCCGCTGACGCGCCCTGACGGGCTTGTCTGC
TCCCGGCATCCGCTTACAGACAAGCTGTGACCGTCTCCGGGAGCTGCATGTGTCAGAGGTTTTCACCGTC
ATCACCGAAACGCGCGAGACGAAAGGGCCTCGTGATACGCCTATTTTTATAGGTTAATGTCATGATAATA
ATGGTTTCTTAGACGTCAGGTGGCACTTTTCGGGGAAATGTGCGCGGAACCCCTATTTGTTTATTTTTCT
AAATACATTCAAATATGTATCCGCTCATGAGACAATAACCCTGATAAATGCTTCAATAATATTGAAAAAG
GAAGAGTATGAGTATTCAACATTTCCGTGTCGCCCTTATTCCCTTTTTTGCGGCATTTTGCCTTCCTGTT
TTTGCTCACCCAGAAACGCTGGTGAAAGTAAAAGATGCTGAAGATCAGTTGGGTGCACGAGTGGGTTACA
TCGAACTGGATCTCAACAGCGGTAAGATCCTTGAGAGTTTTCGCCCCGAAGAACGTTTTCCAATGATGAG
CACTTTTAAAGTTCTGCTATGTGGCGCGGTATTATCCCGTATTGACGCCGGGCAAGAGCAACTCGGTCGC
CGCATACACTATTCTCAGAATGACTTGGTTGAGTACTCACCAGTCACAGAAAAGCATCTTACGGATGGCA
TGACAGTAAGAGAATTATGCAGTGCTGCCATAACCATGAGTGATAACACTGCGGCCAACTTACTTCTGAC
AACGATCGGAGGACCGAAGGAGCTAACCGCTTTTTTGCACAACATGGGGGATCATGTAACTCGCCTTGAT
CGTTGGGAACCGGAGCTGAATGAAGCCATACCAAACGACGAGCGTGACACCACGATGCCTGTAGCAATGG
CAACAACGTTGCGCAAACTATTAACTGGCGAACTACTTACTCTAGCTTCCCGGCAACAATTAATAGACTG
GATGGAGGCGGATAAAGTTGCAGGACCACTTCTGCGCTCGGCCCTTCCGGCTGGCTGGTTTATTGCTGAT
AAATCTGGAGCCGGTGAGCGTGGGTCTCGCGGTATCATTGCAGCACTGGGGCCAGATGGTAAGCCCTCCC
GTATCGTAGTTATCTACACGACGGGGAGTCAGGCAACTATGGATGAACGAAATAGACAGATCGCTGAGAT
AGGTGCCTCACTGATTAAGCATTGGTAACTGTCAGACCAAGTTTACTCATATATACTTTAGATTGATTTA
AAACTTCATTTTTAATTTAAAAGGATCTAGGTGAAGATCCTTTTTGATAATCTCATGACCAAAATCCCTT
AACGTGAGTTTTCGTTCCACTGAGCGTCAGACCCCGTAGAAAAGATCAAAGGATCTTCTTGAGATCCTTT
TTTTCTGCGCGTAATCTGCTGCTTGCAAACAAAAAAACCACCGCTACCAGCGGTGGTTTGTTTGCCGGAT
CAAGAGCTACCAACTCTTTTTCCGAAGGTAACTGGCTTCAGCAGAGCGCAGATACCAAATACTGTTCTTC
TAGTGTAGCCGTAGTTAGGCCACCACTTCAAGAACTCTGTAGCACCGCCTACATACCTCGCTCTGCTAAT
CCTGTTACCAGTGGCTGCTGCCAGTGGCGATAAGTCGTGTCTTACCGGGTTGGACTCAAGACGATAGTTA
CCGGATAAGGCGCAGCGGTCGGGCTGAACGGGGGGTTCGTGCACACAGCCCAGCTTGGAGCGAACGACCT
ACACCGAACTGAGATACCTACAGCGTGAGCTATGAGAAAGCGCCACGCTTCCCGAAGGGAGAAAGGCGGA
CAGGTATCCGGTAAGCGGCAGGGTCGGAACAGGAGAGCGCACGAGGGAGCTTCCAGGGGGAAACGCCTGG
TATCTTTATAGTCCTGTCGGGTTTCGCCACCTCTGACTTGAGCGTCGATTTTTGTGATGCTCGTCAGGGG
GGCGGAGCCTATGGAAAAACGCCAGCAACGCGGCCTTTTTACGGTTCCTGGCCTTTTGCTGGCCTTTTGC
TCACATGGCTCGACAGATCT
Features (pLannotate 1.2.2; 31 found; start..end, strand, type, name):
    140..517     +  enhancer       CMV enhancer: human cytomegalovirus immediate early enhancer
    518..729     +  promoter       CMV promoter: human cytomegalovirus (CMV) immediate early promoter
    890..1022    +  intron         chimeric intron: chimera between introns from human β-globin and immunoglobulin heavy chain genes
   1067..1085    +  promoter       T7 promoter: promoter for bacteriophage T7 RNA polymerase
   1108..1221    +  CDS            TPI1 (fragment): TPIS_HUMAN - Also known as TPI. Experimental evidence at protein level: Swiss-Prot protein existence level 1. It is also responsible for the non-negligible production of methylglyoxal a reactive cytotoxic side-product that modifies and can alter proteins, DNA and lipids. From Homo sapiens (Human).
   2130..2486    +  CDS            Tpi1 (fragment): TPIS_MOUSE - Also known as Tpi. Experimental evidence at protein level: Swiss-Prot protein existence level 1. It is also responsible for the non-negligible production of methylglyoxal a reactive cytotoxic side-product that modifies and can alter proteins, DNA and lipids. From Mus musculus (Mouse).
   2540..3064    +  CDS            TPI1 (fragment): TPIS_HUMAN - Also known as TPI. Experimental evidence at protein level: Swiss-Prot protein existence level 1. It is also responsible for the non-negligible production of methylglyoxal a reactive cytotoxic side-product that modifies and can alter proteins, DNA and lipids. From Homo sapiens (Human).
   3340..3429    +  CDS            TPI1 (fragment): TPIS_HUMAN - Also known as TPI. Experimental evidence at protein level: Swiss-Prot protein existence level 1. It is also responsible for the non-negligible production of methylglyoxal a reactive cytotoxic side-product that modifies and can alter proteins, DNA and lipids. From Homo sapiens (Human).
   3558..3671    +  CDS            TPI1 (fragment): TPIS_HUMAN - Also known as TPI. Experimental evidence at protein level: Swiss-Prot protein existence level 1. It is also responsible for the non-negligible production of methylglyoxal a reactive cytotoxic side-product that modifies and can alter proteins, DNA and lipids. From Homo sapiens (Human).
   4926..5015    +  CDS            HBB (fragment): HBB_ODOVI - Experimental evidence at protein level: Swiss-Prot protein existence level 1. Involved in oxygen transport from the lung to the various peripheral tissues. From Odocoileus virginianus virginianus (Virginia white-tailed deer).
   5019..5042    +  polyA_signal   β-globin poly(A) (fragment): human β-globin polyadenylation signal
   5050..5121    +  CDS            HBB (fragment): HBB_PONPY - Experimental evidence at transcript level: Swiss-Prot protein existence level 2. Involved in oxygen transport from the lung to the various peripheral tissues. From Pongo pygmaeus (Bornean orangutan).
   5125..5148    +  polyA_signal   β-globin poly(A) (fragment): human β-globin polyadenylation signal
   5156..5227    +  CDS            HBB (fragment): HBB_PONPY - Experimental evidence at transcript level: Swiss-Prot protein existence level 2. Involved in oxygen transport from the lung to the various peripheral tissues. From Pongo pygmaeus (Bornean orangutan).
   5231..5254    +  polyA_signal   β-globin poly(A) (fragment): human β-globin polyadenylation signal
   5262..5333    +  CDS            HBB (fragment): HBB_PONPY - Experimental evidence at transcript level: Swiss-Prot protein existence level 2. Involved in oxygen transport from the lung to the various peripheral tissues. From Pongo pygmaeus (Bornean orangutan).
   5337..5360    +  polyA_signal   β-globin poly(A) (fragment): human β-globin polyadenylation signal
   5382..5399    -  promoter       T3 promoter (fragment): promoter for bacteriophage T3 RNA polymerase
   5417..5538    -  polyA_signal   SV40 poly(A) signal: SV40 polyadenylation signal
   5561..5629    -  CDS            large T antigen (fragment): large T antigen from SV40 (simian virus 40)
   5653..5720    +  CDS            lacZα (fragment): LacZα fragment of β-galactosidase; lacZ fragment
   5724..6152    +  rep_origin     f1 ori (sequence partly withheld): f1 bacteriophage origin of replication; arrow indicates direction of (+) strand synthesis
   6180..6231    -  misc_feature   bom (fragment): basis of mobility region from pBR322
   6296..6653    +  promoter       SV40 promoter: SV40 enhancer and early promoter
   6704..7495    +  CDS            neo: KKA2_KLEPN - Also known as kan, nptII. Experimental evidence at protein level: Swiss-Prot protein existence level 1. Resistance to kanamycin, neomycin, paromomycin, ribostamycin, butirosin and gentamicin B. From Klebsiella pneumoniae.
   7562..7610    +  polyA_signal   poly(A) signal: synthetic polyadenylation signal
   7630..7684    -  misc_feature   bom (fragment): basis of mobility region from pBR322
   7786..7821    -  CDS            rop (fragment): Rop protein, which maintains plasmids at low copy number; rop
   7916..8020    +  promoter       AmpR promoter: bla
   8021..8881    +  CDS            AmpR: β-lactamase; bla; confers resistance to ampicillin, carbenicillin, and related antibiotics
   9052..9640    +  rep_origin     ori: high-copy-number ColE1/pMB1/pBR322/pUC origin of replication
