[The description below was written by a language model from this plasmid's Addgene catalogue record and pLannotate feature annotations shown in this document.]
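Description:
NG1301 pCI-TPI-4MS2-SMG5(short)-4H is a mammalian expression plasmid built on the pCI-neo backbone that produces a reporter mRNA for studying nonsense-mediated mRNA decay (NMD). It is propagated in E. coli through a high-copy ColE1/pUC-type origin with ampicillin selection (AmpR), and it also carries an f1 origin. For mammalian cells, an SV40 enhancer/early promoter drives the neomycin phosphotransferase gene followed by a synthetic poly(A) signal, allowing G418 selection of stable transfectants.

The reporter unit is driven by the CMV immediate-early enhancer and promoter, followed by the backbone's chimeric β-globin/immunoglobulin intron and a T7 promoter. Downstream lies human triosephosphate isomerase (TPI1). The annotation detects this as several separated coding fragments spread over about 2.5 kb, a pattern that suggests a gene-like, intron-containing arrangement rather than a contiguous cDNA, although the record does not state this; one fragment is matched to the mouse orthologue, probably reflecting sequence conservation.

According to the catalogue entry, the TPI sequence is followed by four MS2 stem loops, which are binding sites for MS2 coat protein fusions used in tethering experiments, and by a shortened version of the SMG5 3' UTR. Neither element was annotated, but they presumably occupy the unannotated stretch between TPI and the globin repeats. Next comes the "4H" cassette, visible as four tandem repeats of short β-globin-derived sequence, which provides probe-binding sites for sensitive detection of the transcript and its decay fragments. The SV40 poly(A) signal that follows is annotated on the opposite strand. The reporter is suited to testing how 3' UTR length and bound proteins affect NMD and endocleavage.
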