Addgene plasmid #65806: NG1301 pCI-TPI-4MS2-SMG5(short)-4H
Purpose: NMD reporter mRNA
Depositing lab: Niels Gehring. Depositing organization: Universitaet zu Koeln. Publication: 3' UTR length and messenger ribonucleoprotein composition determine endocleavage efficiencies at termination codons. Boehm V, Haberman N, Ottens F, Ule J, Gehring NH. Cell Rep. 2014 Oct 23;9(2):555-68. doi: 10.1016/j.celrep.2014.09.012. Epub 2014 Oct 9. PubMed 25310981.
Backbone
  Vector backbone: pCI-neo
  Backbone manufacturer: Promega
  Backbone size w/o insert (bp): 4572
  Vector type: Mammalian Expression
  Selectable markers: Neomycin (select with G418)
Growth in bacteria
  Bacterial resistance: Ampicillin, 100 μg/mL
  Growth temperature: 37°C
  Growth strain: DH5alpha
  Copy number: Unknown
Gene/Insert
  Gene/Insert name: TPI (alt name: triosephosphate isomerase 1)
  Species: H. sapiens (human)
  Entrez Gene: TPI1 (a.k.a. HEL-S-49, TIM, TPI, TPID)
  Promoter: CMV
  Tag / fusion protein: 4 MS2 stem loops, SMG5 3'UTR shortened version (C terminal on insert); 4H (4 copies of short beta-globin 3'UTR for probe binding) (C terminal on insert)
  Cloning method: Unknown
  Sequencing primers: 5′ CMV-F; 3′ EBV-R
Terms and licenses: Academic/Nonprofit Terms; Industry Terms: Not Available to Industry
How to cite: NG1301 pCI-TPI-4MS2-SMG5(short)-4H was a gift from Niels Gehring (Addgene plasmid # 65806 ; http://n2t.net/addgene:65806 ; RRID:Addgene_65806)
