>Addgene plasmid #65806 | NG1301 pCI-TPI-4MS2-SMG5(short)-4H | addgene partial sequence | sequence record 113976 | CMV-F 5'-CGCAAATGGGCGGTAGGCGTG-3'
AGTGAACCGTCAGATCACTAGAAGCTTTATTGCGGTAGTTTATCACAGTTAAATTGCTAACGCAGTCAGT
GCTTCTGACACAACAGTCTCGAACTTAAGCTGCAGTGACTCTCTTAAGGTAGCCTTGCAGAAGTTGGTCG
TGAGGCACTGGGCAGGTAAGTATCAAGGTTACAAGACAGGTTTAAGGAGACCAATAGAAACTGGGCTTGT
CGAGACAGAGAAGACTCTTGCGTTTCTGATAGGCACCTATTGGTCTTACTGACATCCACTTTGCCTTTCT
CTCCACAGGTGTCCACTCCCAGTTCAATTACAGCTCTTAAGGCTAGAGTACTTAATACGACTCACTATAG
GCTAGCGCCTCGGCTCCAGCACCATGGCGCCCTCCAGGAAGTTCTTCGTTGGGGGAAACTGGAAGATGAA
CGGGCGGAAGCAGAGTCTGGGGGAGCTCATCGGCACTCTGAACGCGGCCAAGGTGCCGGCCGACACCGGT
AAGCCCTCGCCGAGGAGGGGTCTGGCCGGGCCGGGGCCGGGGCCGGGGCAGGAGTGGCAGCGCCCTCTCC
CGAGGCCCCGAGGCCCCGAGGCCGGTATCCGCGCGGACCTGATGCAGGGCTGTGGGACGAGGGCCGCTGG
GGTCCGGGCAGGGGCCTCGCAGCCGCAGCCCCGTCGGTGCGTCGAGGGGGCAGGGCGGAGCACATGATGC
CCCTTGGACTATGGGGCAGGTAAGGACG
