>Addgene plasmid #65806 | NG1301 pCI-TPI-4MS2-SMG5(short)-4H | addgene partial sequence | sequence record 113977 | EBV-rev 5'-GTGGTTTGTCCAAACTCATC-3'
TCACTAAAGGGAAGCGGCCGCCCGGGTCGACAAATTGGACAGCAAGAAAGCGAGCTTAGTGATACTTGTG
GGCCAGGGCATTAGCCACACCAGCCACCACTTTCTGATAGGCAGCCTGCACTGGTGGGGTGCTCGACAAA
TTGGACAGCAAGAAAGCGAGCTTAGTGATACTTGTGGGCCAGGGCATTAGCCACACCAGCCACCACTTTC
TGATAGGCAGCCTGCACTGGTGGGGTGCTCGACAAATTGGACAGCAAGAAAGCGAGCTTAGTGATACTTG
TGGGCCAGGGCATTAGCCACACCAGCCACCACTTTCTGATAGGCAGCCTGCACTGGTGGGGTGCTCGACA
AATTGGACAGCAAGAAAGCGAGCTTAGTGATACTTGTGGGCCAGGGCATTAGCCACACCAGCCACCACTT
TCTGATAGGCAGCCTGCACTGGTGGGGTGCTCGACAGATATTCACCTCAACACTCCAAAAGCCAGCCCCT
TCAGGTCTTCAGTCCTGCGGAAGGCAAAAGGAGGGACGGGGGCCTCTGACTGAGCAGCTTCAAGGGGCCT
CTCCTTTCTGCTGCCCACTGAATGCCGGCCCCTTGTCTTCAGCCCTCCCTTAGATAGGAAGGGGGGTGGT
GGCCTCAGACTGCACCCCCTTTCTTCTCTTCCTGGCATCCCATTCTGTCCCAGCACAGCAGCCAAGAGCA
CAAAGCACAGCACCTGTGGGGCTGGTGGGCACAGGAGACCGTGCTGGCACAGGCCAGACTGCCTGCAG
