>Addgene plasmid #65806 | NG1301 pCI-TPI-4MS2-SMG5(short)-4H | addgene partial sequence | sequence record 115306 | hTPI-F1 5'-gtcatcttgctggggtgaaa-3'
CTCCAGGGCACTGGTTAGGAATTGTGGGGAATGAAGGCTTTCTTTAGTCTCATCCCCCTGTGGTACCATC
TTGTCCTCAGAGGTGGTTTGTGCTCCCCCTACTGCCTATATCGACTTCGCCCGGCAGAAGCTAGATCCCA
AGATTGCTGTGGCTGCGCAGAACTGCTACAAAGTGACTAATGGGGCTTTTACTGGGGAGATCAGGTGAGA
TCGAGGTGGAGAGGGGTGTGTGGGACCCTTCCCTCACTTTCCTCGTTGAGGGGAAAGCCACAGGGTGGGC
TCCCTGCTGAACCTTGGCTTCATCTCTTCCTTTAGCCCTGGCATGATCAAAGACTGCGGAGCCACGTGGG
TGGTCCTGGGGCACTCAGAGAGAAGGCATGTCTTTGGGGAGTCAGATGAGGTTAGTAGCCAAGAGAGAAG
ATAAGGGATGTCTTTTTCCAAGAAGGATGTCTCACCAAGTCTGTTTCTCAACAGCTGATTGGGCAGAAAG
TGGCCCATGCTCTGGCAGAGGGACTCGGAGTAATCGCCTGCATTGGGGAGAAGCTAGATGAAAGGGAAGC
TGGCATCACTGAGAAGGTTGTTTTCGAGCAGACAAAGGTCATCGCAGGTATCTCTGGAGAAAGGGACCTT
TGAGCCTATCCAGGGCCACAGAGACTCAGAGGGTAGGGTCAGGCCCTGGAGCCTGTCTTGGTCCCCATGC
TGATCCAG
