>Addgene plasmid #65806 | NG1301 pCI-TPI-4MS2-SMG5(short)-4H | addgene partial sequence | sequence record 115332 | hTPI-F2 5'-ttggggcctatgacttctcc-3'
TAGGGGGCAGTAGGCCACCGTTCTTCGTACTCCGGAGAACCTGGCTGGAGAGCTCTTTCTTGTTCACCCT
TCCCTCCATCTGTATCTCTGCCCTGCAGATAACGTGAAGGACTGGAGCAAGGTCGTCCTGGCCTATGAGC
CTGTGTGGGCCATTGGTACTGGCAAGACTGCAACACCCCAACAGGTAACCGGGCCCAGGAGCCCTGCCCT
CATCCCAGCCTGCCTCAATAGGTTTGGACAGACACAGCCCACATGGGGCAACCCCTTATTTCAAAGACAC
AGAGACCTTGAACCCAGAGACAGTGACTTGTCCAAGGGCATCCAGTCCAGGGCCTGGCTTGGATCAGAGC
CCTGGTACTCTGACTCAGTCAGAAACCACACTAAGTGTCCACTGGTGCCAGTGATTTTTCCTCTTAGAGA
GGCAGAAAAGGTCTTACTTAGGCCAGCTTCTTGTTCTAGGCCCAGGAAGTACACGAGAAGCTCCGAGGAT
GGCTGAAGTCCAACGTCTCTGATGCGGTGGCTCAGAGCACCCGTATCATTTATGGAGGTGAGTGGCTTTG
GTTCCCGGCTGAGGTGGAGTGGGCTGAGGACTAGACTGAGCCCTCGGACATGGAGGTGGGGATGGGGCAG
ACTCATCCCATTCTTGACCAAGCCCTTGTTCTGCTCCCTTCCCAGGCTCTGTGACT
